Addgene plasmid #170943: EF1A_Hygro_P2A_RUNX1_L85R_Barcode
Purpose: Overexpression of RUNX1 L85R mutant protein.
Depositing lab: Prashant Mali. Depositing organization: University of California, San Diego (UCSD). Publication: Interface-guided phenotyping of coding variants in the transcription factor RUNX1. Ozturk K, Panwala R, Sheen J, Ford K, Jayne N, Portell A, Zhang DE, Hutter S, Haferlach T, Ideker T, Mali P, Carter H. Cell Rep. 2024 Jul 4;43(7):114436. doi: 10.1016/j.celrep.2024.114436. PubMed 38968069.
Backbone
  Vector backbone: EF1a_mCherry_P2A_Hygro_Barcode
  Backbone manufacturer: Prashant Mali (Addgene #120426)
  Backbone size w/o insert (bp): 9508
  Vector type: Mammalian Expression, Lentiviral
  Selectable markers: Hygromycin
Growth in bacteria
  Bacterial resistance: Ampicillin, 100 μg/mL
  Growth temperature: 37°C
  Growth strain: NEB Stable
  Copy number: High Copy
Gene/Insert
  Gene/Insert name: RUNX1 (alt name: AML1)
  Species: H. sapiens (human)
  Insert size (bp): 1359
  Mutation: L85R
  Entrez Gene: RUNX1 (a.k.a. AML1, AML1-EVI-1, AMLCR1, CBF2alpha, CBFA2, EVI-1, PEBP2aB, PEBP2alpha)
  Promoter: Ef1A
  Cloning method: Gibson Cloning
  Sequencing primers: 5′ CTGTGTAGAAGTACTCGCCGATAGTG; 3′ TCTTGTCTTCGTTGGGAGTG
Terms and licenses: Academic/Nonprofit Terms; Industry Terms: Not Available to Industry
Depositor comments: Please visit https://doi.org/10.1101/2023.08.03.551876 for bioRxiv preprint.
How to cite: EF1A_Hygro_P2A_RUNX1_L85R_Barcode was a gift from Prashant Mali (Addgene plasmid # 170943 ; http://n2t.net/addgene:170943 ; RRID:Addgene_170943)
