[The description below was written by a language model from this plasmid's Addgene catalogue record and pLannotate feature annotations shown in this document.]
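Description:
EF1A_Hygro_P2A_RUNX1_L85R_Barcode is a lentiviral mammalian expression plasmid of about 10.9 kb for overexpressing the L85R point mutant of the human transcription factor RUNX1 (AML1). It was built by Gibson cloning into the EF1a_mCherry_P2A_Hygro_Barcode backbone. In bacteria it replicates from a high-copy ColE1/pUC-type origin and is selected with ampicillin through the AmpR β-lactamase gene. An f1 origin is also present, as is a backbone SV40/EM7-driven BleoR cassette with an SV40 poly(A) signal that lies outside the viral transfer region.

The transfer region starts with a CMV enhancer/promoter fused to a truncated HIV-1 5' LTR, which drives genomic RNA production in packaging cells. It continues with the Ψ packaging signal and a partial gag sequence, the Rev response element for nuclear export, and the cPPT/CTS. The payload is a single EF-1α promoter-driven transcript. It encodes the hygromycin phosphotransferase gene (hph) followed by the 1,359 bp RUNX1 coding sequence. According to the construct name, the two are joined by a P2A self-cleaving peptide, which fits the short unannotated gap between the two reading frames. Transduced cells can therefore be selected with hygromycin while producing the mutant protein from the same mRNA.

Downstream are a nef fragment, a loxP site, a truncated LTR in the 3' position and a bGH poly(A) signal. The name indicates a barcode, but the feature table does not annotate it, so its position is not stated. No WPRE is annotated. The associated work concerns phenotyping of RUNX1 coding variants, for which barcoded overexpression constructs like this one are suited.
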