Features (pLannotate 1.2.2; 33 found; start..end, strand, type, name):
    125..454     +  promoter       SV40 promoter: SV40 enhancer and early promoter
    502..549     +  promoter       EM7 promoter: synthetic bacterial promoter&nbsp
    568..942     +  CDS            BleoR: antibiotic-binding protein; Sh ble from Streptoalloteichus hindustanus; confers resistance to bleomycin, phleomycin, and Zeocin™
    952..1077    +  CDS            ble (fragment): BLE_KLEPN - Experimental evidence at protein level: Swiss-Prot protein existence level 1. Binding protein with a strong affinity to the bleomycin family of antibiotics. Binds to CL990; an antimitotic-antibiotic compound. From Klebsiella pneumoniae.
   1072..1193    +  polyA_signal   SV40 poly(A) signal: SV40 polyadenylation signal
   1264..1286    -  protein_bind   lac operator (fragment): The lac repressor binds to the lac operator to inhibit transcription in E. coli. This inhibition can be relieved by adding lactose or isopropyl-β-D-thiogalactopyranoside (IPTG). lac repressor encoded by lacI
   1290..1320    -  promoter       lac promoter: promoter for the E. coli lac operon
   1335..1356    -  protein_bind   CAP binding site: CAP binding activates transcription in the presence of cAMP. E. coli catabolite activator protein
   1369..1461    -  CDS            lacI (fragment): lac repressor; lacI; The lac repressor binds to the lac operator to inhibit transcription in E. coli. This inhibition can be relieved by adding lactose or isopropyl-β-D-thiogalactopyranoside (IPTG).
   1644..2232    -  rep_origin     ori: high-copy-number ColE1/pMB1/pBR322/pUC origin of replication
   2403..3263    -  CDS            AmpR: β-lactamase; bla; confers resistance to ampicillin, carbenicillin, and related antibiotics
   3264..3368    -  promoter       AmpR promoter: bla
   3427..3479    -  misc_feature   bom (fragment): basis of mobility region from pBR322
   3634..4013    +  enhancer       CMV enhancer: human cytomegalovirus immediate early enhancer
   4014..4213    +  promoter       CMV promoter: human cytomegalovirus (CMV) immediate early promoter
   4231..4411    +  LTR            5' LTR (truncated): truncated 5' long terminal repeat (LTR) from HIV-1
   4458..4583    +  misc_feature   HIV-1 Ψ: packaging signal of human immunodeficiency virus type 1
   4567..4930    +  CDS            HIV-1 gag (fragment): gag protein from human immunodeficiency virus 1; gag
   5076..5309    +  misc_feature   RRE: The Rev response element (RRE) of HIV-1 allows for Rev-dependent mRNA export from the nucleus to the cytoplasm.
   5686..5786    +  CDS            Rev (fragment): human immunodeficiency virus 1 (HIV-1) Rev protein; rev; enhances nuclear export of unspliced and incompletely spliced viral mRNAs
   5836..5953    +  misc_feature   cPPT/CTS: central polypurine tract and central termination sequence of HIV-1
   6016..6082    +  CDS            small t antigen (fragment): SV40 (simian virus 40) small t antigen
   6089..7267    +  promoter       EF-1α promoter: strong constitutive promoter for human elongation factor EF-1α
   7284..7302    +  promoter       T7 promoter: promoter for bacteriophage T7 RNA polymerase
   7322..7358    -  misc_feature   MCS (fragment): pBluescript multiple cloning site
   7366..8388    +  CDS            hph: KHYB_ECOLX - Experimental evidence at protein level: Swiss-Prot protein existence level 1. The aminoglycoside phosphotransferases achieve inactivation of their antibiotic substrates by phosphorylation. Only phosphorylates hygromycin and closely related compounds such as demethyl analogs and destomycin. From Escherichia coli.
   8455..9813    +  CDS            RUNX1: RUNX1_HUMAN - Also known as AML1, CBFA2. Experimental evidence at protein level: Swiss-Prot protein existence level 1. Isoform AML-1L interferes with the transactivation activity of RUNX1. From Homo sapiens (Human).
   9897..10010   +  CDS            nef (fragment): NEF_HV1LA - Experimental evidence at protein level: Swiss-Prot protein existence level 1. Extracellular Nef protein targets CD4(+) T-lymphocytes for apoptosis by interacting with CXCR4 surface receptors. From Human immunodeficiency virus type 1 group M subtype B (isolate Lai) (HIV-1).
  10008..10041   +  protein_bind   loxP: Cre-mediated recombination occurs in the 8-bp core sequence (GCATACAT). Cre recombinase
  10066..10246   +  LTR            5' LTR (truncated): truncated 5' long terminal repeat (LTR) from HIV-1
  10278..10502   +  polyA_signal   bGH poly(A) signal: bovine growth hormone polyadenylation signal
  10506..10527   +  promoter       SV40 promoter (fragment): SV40 enhancer and early promoter
  10548..111     +  rep_origin     f1 ori (across the origin) (sequence partly withheld): f1 bacteriophage origin of replication; arrow indicates direction of (+) strand synthesis
>Addgene plasmid #170943 | EF1A_Hygro_P2A_RUNX1_L85R_Barcode | addgene full sequence | sequence record 336854 | Addgene NGS Result
GAACAACACTCAACCCTATCTCGGTCTATTCTTTTGATTTATAAGGGATTTTGCCGATTTCGGCCTATTG
GTTAAAAAATGAGCTGATTTAACAAAAATTTAACGCGAATTAATTCTGTGGAATGTGTGTCAGTTAGGGT
GTGGAAAGTCCCCAGGCTCCCCAGCAGGCAGAAGTATGCAAAGCATGCATCTCAATTAGTCAGCAACCAG
GTGTGGAAAGTCCCCAGGCTCCCCAGCAGGCAGAAGTATGCAAAGCATGCATCTCAATTAGTCAGCAACC
ATAGTCCCGCCCCTAACTCCGCCCATCCCGCCCCTAACTCCGCCCAGTTCCGCCCATTCTCCGCCCCATG
GCTGACTAATTTTTTTTATTTATGCAGAGGCCGAGGCCGCCTCTGCCTCTGAGCTATTCCAGAAGTAGTG
AGGAGGCTTTTTTGGAGGCCTAGGCTTTTGCAAAAAGCTCCCGGGAGCTTGTATATCCATTTTCGGATCT
GATCAGCACGTGTTGACAATTAATCATCGGCATAGTATATCGGCATAGTATAATACGACAAGGTGAGGAA
CTAAACCATGGCCAAGTTGACCAGTGCCGTTCCGGTGCTCACCGCGCGCGACGTCGCCGGAGCGGTCGAG
TTCTGGACCGACCGGCTCGGGTTCTCCCGGGACTTCGTGGAGGACGACTTCGCCGGTGTGGTCCGGGACG
ACGTGACCCTGTTCATCAGCGCGGTCCAGGACCAGGTGGTGCCGGACAACACCCTGGCCTGGGTGTGGGT
GCGCGGCCTGGACGAGCTGTACGCCGAGTGGTCGGAGGTCGTGTCCACGAACTTCCGGGACGCCTCCGGG
CCGGCCATGACCGAGATCGGCGAGCAGCCGTGGGGGCGGGAGTTCGCCCTGCGCGACCCGGCCGGCAACT
GCGTGCACTTCGTGGCCGAGGAGCAGGACTGACACGTGCTACGAGATTTCGATTCCACCGCCGCCTTCTA
TGAAAGGTTGGGCTTCGGAATCGTTTTCCGGGACGCCGGCTGGATGATCCTCCAGCGCGGGGATCTCATG
CTGGAGTTCTTCGCCCACCCCAACTTGTTTATTGCAGCTTATAATGGTTACAAATAAAGCAATAGCATCA
CAAATTTCACAAATAAAGCATTTTTTTCACTGCATTCTAGTTGTGGTTTGTCCAAACTCATCAATGTATC
TTATCATGTCTGTATACCGTCGACCTCTAGCTAGAGCTTGGCGTAATCATGGTCATAGCTGTTTCCTGTG
TGAAATTGTTATCCGCTCACAATTCCACACAACATACGAGCCGGAAGCATAAAGTGTAAAGCCTGGGGTG
CCTAATGAGTGAGCTAACTCACATTAATTGCGTTGCGCTCACTGCCCGCTTTCCAGTCGGGAAACCTGTC
GTGCCAGCTGCATTAATGAATCGGCCAACGCGCGGGGAGAGGCGGTTTGCGTATTGGGCGCTCTTCCGCT
TCCTCGCTCACTGACTCGCTGCGCTCGGTCGTTCGGCTGCGGCGAGCGGTATCAGCTCACTCAAAGGCGG
TAATACGGTTATCCACAGAATCAGGGGATAACGCAGGAAAGAACATGTGAGCAAAAGGCCAGCAAAAGGC
CAGGAACCGTAAAAAGGCCGCGTTGCTGGCGTTTTTCCATAGGCTCCGCCCCCCTGACGAGCATCACAAA
AATCGACGCTCAAGTCAGAGGTGGCGAAACCCGACAGGACTATAAAGATACCAGGCGTTTCCCCCTGGAA
GCTCCCTCGTGCGCTCTCCTGTTCCGACCCTGCCGCTTACCGGATACCTGTCCGCCTTTCTCCCTTCGGG
AAGCGTGGCGCTTTCTCATAGCTCACGCTGTAGGTATCTCAGTTCGGTGTAGGTCGTTCGCTCCAAGCTG
GGCTGTGTGCACGAACCCCCCGTTCAGCCCGACCGCTGCGCCTTATCCGGTAACTATCGTCTTGAGTCCA
ACCCGGTAAGACACGACTTATCGCCACTGGCAGCAGCCACTGGTAACAGGATTAGCAGAGCGAGGTATGT
AGGCGGTGCTACAGAGTTCTTGAAGTGGTGGCCTAACTACGGCTACACTAGAAGAACAGTATTTGGTATC
TGCGCTCTGCTGAAGCCAGTTACCTTCGGAAAAAGAGTTGGTAGCTCTTGATCCGGCAAACAAACCACCG
CTGGTAGCGGTGGTTTTTTTGTTTGCAAGCAGCAGATTACGCGCAGAAAAAAAGGATCTCAAGAAGATCC
TTTGATCTTTTCTACGGGGTCTGACGCTCAGTGGAACGAAAACTCACGTTAAGGGATTTTGGTCATGAGA
TTATCAAAAAGGATCTTCACCTAGATCCTTTTAAATTAAAAATGAAGTTTTAAATCAATCTAAAGTATAT
ATGAGTAAACTTGGTCTGACAGTTACCAATGCTTAATCAGTGAGGCACCTATCTCAGCGATCTGTCTATT
TCGTTCATCCATAGTTGCCTGACTCCCCGTCGTGTAGATAACTACGATACGGGAGGGCTTACCATCTGGC
CCCAGTGCTGCAATGATACCGCGAGACCCACGCTCACCGGCTCCAGATTTATCAGCAATAAACCAGCCAG
CCGGAAGGGCCGAGCGCAGAAGTGGTCCTGCAACTTTATCCGCCTCCATCCAGTCTATTAATTGTTGCCG
GGAAGCTAGAGTAAGTAGTTCGCCAGTTAATAGTTTGCGCAACGTTGTTGCCATTGCTACAGGCATCGTG
GTGTCACGCTCGTCGTTTGGTATGGCTTCATTCAGCTCCGGTTCCCAACGATCAAGGCGAGTTACATGAT
CCCCCATGTTGTGCAAAAAAGCGGTTAGCTCCTTCGGTCCTCCGATCGTTGTCAGAAGTAAGTTGGCCGC
AGTGTTATCACTCATGGTTATGGCAGCACTGCATAATTCTCTTACTGTCATGCCATCCGTAAGATGCTTT
TCTGTGACTGGTGAGTACTCAACCAAGTCATTCTGAGAATAGTGTATGCGGCGACCGAGTTGCTCTTGCC
CGGCGTCAATACGGGATAATACCGCGCCACATAGCAGAACTTTAAAAGTGCTCATCATTGGAAAACGTTC
TTCGGGGCGAAAACTCTCAAGGATCTTACCGCTGTTGAGATCCAGTTCGATGTAACCCACTCGTGCACCC
AACTGATCTTCAGCATCTTTTACTTTCACCAGCGTTTCTGGGTGAGCAAAAACAGGAAGGCAAAATGCCG
CAAAAAAGGGAATAAGGGCGACACGGAAATGTTGAATACTCATACTCTTCCTTTTTCAATATTATTGAAG
CATTTATCAGGGTTATTGTCTCATGAGCGGATACATATTTGAATGTATTTAGAAAAATAAACAAATAGGG
GTTCCGCGCACATTTCCCCGAAAAGTGCCACCTGACGTCGACGGATCGGGAGATCTCCCGATCCCCTATG
GTGCACTCTCAGTACAATCTGCTCTGATGCCGCATAGTTAAGCCAGTATCTGCTCCCTGCTTGTGTGTTG
GAGGTCGCTGAGTAGTGCGCGAGCAAAATTTAAGCTACAACAAGGCAAGGCTTGACCGACAATTGCATGA
AGAATCTGCTTAGGGTTAGGCGTTTTGCGCTGCTTCGCGATGTACGGGCCAGATATACGCGTTGACATTG
ATTATTGACTAGTTATTAATAGTAATCAATTACGGGGTCATTAGTTCATAGCCCATATATGGAGTTCCGC
GTTACATAACTTACGGTAAATGGCCCGCCTGGCTGACCGCCCAACGACCCCCGCCCATTGACGTCAATAA
TGACGTATGTTCCCATAGTAACGCCAATAGGGACTTTCCATTGACGTCAATGGGTGGAGTATTTACGGTA
AACTGCCCACTTGGCAGTACATCAAGTGTATCATATGCCAAGTACGCCCCCTATTGACGTCAATGACGGT
AAATGGCCCGCCTGGCATTATGCCCAGTACATGACCTTATGGGACTTTCCTACTTGGCAGTACATCTACG
TATTAGTCATCGCTATTACCATGGTGATGCGGTTTTGGCAGTACATCAATGGGCGTGGATAGCGGTTTGA
CTCACGGGGATTTCCAAGTCTCCACCCCATTGACGTCAATGGGAGTTTGTTTTGGCACCAAAATCAACGG
GACTTTCCAAAATGTCGTAACAACTCCGCCCCATTGACGCAAATGGGCGGTAGGCGTGTACGGTGGGAGG
TCTATATAAGCAGCGCGTTTTGCCTGTACTGGGTCTCTCTGGTTAGACCAGATCTGAGCCTGGGAGCTCT
CTGGCTAACTAGGGAACCCACTGCTTAAGCCTCAATAAAGCTTGCCTTGAGTGCTTCAAGTAGTGTGTGC
CCGTCTGTTGTGTGACTCTGGTAACTAGAGATCCCTCAGACCCTTTTAGTCAGTGTGGAAAATCTCTAGC
AGTGGCGCCCGAACAGGGACTTGAAAGCGAAAGGGAAACCAGAGGAGCTCTCTCGACGCAGGACTCGGCT
TGCTGAAGCGCGCACGGCAAGAGGCGAGGGGCGGCGACTGGTGAGTACGCCAAAAATTTTGACTAGCGGA
GGCTAGAAGGAGAGAGATGGGTGCGAGAGCGTCAGTATTAAGCGGGGGAGAATTAGATCGCGATGGGAAA
AAATTCGGTTAAGGCCAGGGGGAAAGAAAAAATATAAATTAAAACATATAGTATGGGCAAGCAGGGAGCT
AGAACGATTCGCAGTTAATCCTGGCCTGTTAGAAACATCAGAAGGCTGTAGACAAATACTGGGACAGCTA
CAACCATCCCTTCAGACAGGATCAGAAGAACTTAGATCATTATATAATACAGTAGCAACCCTCTATTGTG
TGCATCAAAGGATAGAGATAAAAGACACCAAGGAAGCTTTAGACAAGATAGAGGAAGAGCAAAACAAAAG
TAAGACCACCGCACAGCAAGCGGCCGCTGATCTTCAGACCTGGAGGAGGAGATATGAGGGACAATTGGAG
AAGTGAATTATATAAATATAAAGTAGTAAAAATTGAACCATTAGGAGTAGCACCCACCAAGGCAAAGAGA
AGAGTGGTGCAGAGAGAAAAAAGAGCAGTGGGAATAGGAGCTTTGTTCCTTGGGTTCTTGGGAGCAGCAG
GAAGCACTATGGGCGCAGCGTCAATGACGCTGACGGTACAGGCCAGACAATTATTGTCTGGTATAGTGCA
GCAGCAGAACAATTTGCTGAGGGCTATTGAGGCGCAACAGCATCTGTTGCAACTCACAGTCTGGGGCATC
AAGCAGCTCCAGGCAAGAATCCTGGCTGTGGAAAGATACCTAAAGGATCAACAGCTCCTGGGGATTTGGG
GTTGCTCTGGAAAACTCATTTGCACCACTGCTGTGCCTTGGAATGCTAGTTGGAGTAATAAATCTCTGGA
ACAGATTTGGAATCACACGACCTGGATGGAGTGGGACAGAGAAATTAACAATTACACAAGCTTAATACAC
TCCTTAATTGAAGAATCGCAAAACCAGCAAGAAAAGAATGAACAAGAATTATTGGAATTAGATAAATGGG
CAAGTTTGTGGAATTGGTTTAACATAACAAATTGGCTGTGGTATATAAAATTATTCATAATGATAGTAGG
AGGCTTGGTAGGTTTAAGAATAGTTTTTGCTGTACTTTCTATAGTGAATAGAGTTAGGCAGGGATATTCA
CCATTATCGTTTCAGACCCACCTCCCAACCCCGAGGGGACCCGACAGGCCCGAAGGAATAGAAGAAGAAG
GTGGAGAGAGAGACAGAGACAGATCCATTCGATTAGTGAACGGATCGGCACTGCGTGCGCCAATTCTGCA
GACAAATGGCAGTATTCATCCACAATTTTAAAAGAAAAGGGGGGATTGGGGGGTACAGTGCAGGGGAAAG
AATAGTAGACATAATAGCAACAGACATACAAACTAAAGAATTACAAAAACAAATTACAAAAATTCAAAAT
TTTCGGGTTTATTACAGGGACAGCAGAGATCCAGTTTGGTTAATTAATCGATAAGCTTTGCAAAGATGGA
TAAAGTTTTAAACAGAGAGGAATCTTTGCAGCTAATGGACCTTCTAGGTCTTGAAAGGAGTGGGAATTGG
CTCCGGTGCCCGTCAGTGGGCAGAGCGCACATCGCCCACAGTCCCCGAGAAGTTGGGGGGAGGGGTCGGC
AATTGAACCGGTGCCTAGAGAAGGTGGCGCGGGGTAAACTGGGAAAGTGATGTCGTGTACTGGCTCCGCC
TTTTTCCCGAGGGTGGGGGAGAACCGTATATAAGTGCAGTAGTCGCCGTGAACGTTCTTTTTCGCAACGG
GTTTGCCGCCAGAACACAGGTAAGTGCCGTGTGTGGTTCCCGCGGGCCTGGCCTCTTTACGGGTTATGGC
CCTTGCGTGCCTTGAATTACTTCCACCTGGCTGCAGTACGTGATTCTTGATCCCGAGCTTCGGGTTGGAA
GTGGGTGGGAGAGTTCGAGGCCTTGCGCTTAAGGAGCCCCTTCGCCTCGTGCTTGAGTTGAGGCCTGGCC
TGGGCGCTGGGGCCGCCGCGTGCGAATCTGGTGGCACCTTCGCGCCTGTCTCGCTGCTTTCGATAAGTCT
CTAGCCATTTAAAATTTTTGATGACCTGCTGCGACGCTTTTTTTCTGGCAAGATAGTCTTGTAAATGCGG
GCCAAGATCTGCACACTGGTATTTCGGTTTTTGGGGCCGCGGGCGGCGACGGGGCCCGTGCGTCCCAGCG
CACATGTTCGGCGAGGCGGGGCCTGCGAGCGCGGCCACCGAGAATCGGACGGGGGTAGTCTCAAGCTGGC
CGGCCTGCTCTGGTGCCTGGCCTCGCGCCGCCGTGTATCGCCCCGCCCTGGGCGGCAAGGCTGGCCCGGT
CGGCACCAGTTGCGTGAGCGGAAAGATGGCCGCTTCCCGGCCCTGCTGCAGGGAGCTCAAAATGGAGGAC
GCGGCGCTCGGGAGAGCGGGCGGGTGAGTCACCCACACAAAGGAAAAGGGCCTTTCCGTCCTCAGCCGTC
GCTTCATGTGACTCCACGGAGTACCGGGCGCCGTCCAGGCACCTCGATTAGTTCTCGAGCTTTTGGAGTA
CGTCGTCTTTAGGTTGGGGGGAGGGGTTTTATGCGATGGAGTTTCCCCACACTGAGTGGGTGGAGACTGA
AGTTAGGCCAGCTTGGCACTTGATGTAATTCTCCTTGGAATTTGCCCTTTTTGAGTTTGGATCTTGGTTC
ATTCTCAAGCCTCAGACAGTGGTTCAAAGTTTTTTTCTTCCATTTCAGGTGTCGTGAGGAATTAGCTTGG
TACTAATACGACTCACTATAGGGAGACCCAAGCTGGCTAGGTAAGCTTGATATCGAATTCCTGCAGCCCG
GGGGATCCCGCCACCATGAAAAAGCCTGAACTCACCGCGACGTCTGTCGAGAAGTTTCTGATCGAAAAGT
TCGACAGCGTCTCCGACCTGATGCAGCTCTCGGAGGGCGAAGAATCTCGTGCTTTCAGCTTCGATGTAGG
AGGGCGTGGATATGTCCTGCGGGTAAATAGCTGCGCCGATGGTTTCTACAAAGATCGTTATGTTTATCGG
CACTTTGCATCGGCCGCGCTCCCGATTCCGGAAGTGCTTGACATTGGGGAATTCAGCGAGAGCCTGACCT
ATTGCATCTCCCGCCGTGCACAGGGTGTCACGTTGCAAGACCTGCCTGAAACCGAACTGCCCGCTGTTCT
GCAGCCGGTCGCGGAGGCCATGGATGCGATCGCTGCGGCCGATCTTAGCCAGACGAGCGGGTTCGGCCCA
TTCGGACCGCAAGGAATCGGTCAATACACTACATGGCGTGATTTCATATGCGCGATTGCTGATCCCCATG
TGTATCACTGGCAAACTGTGATGGACGACACCGTCAGTGCGTCCGTCGCGCAGGCTCTCGATGAGCTGAT
GCTTTGGGCCGAGGACTGCCCCGAAGTCCGGCACCTCGTGCACGCGGATTTCGGCTCCAACAATGTCCTG
ACGGACAATGGCCGCATAACAGCGGTCATTGACTGGAGCGAGGCGATGTTCGGGGATTCCCAATACGAGG
TCGCCAACATCTTCTTCTGGAGGCCGTGGTTGGCTTGTATGGAGCAGCAGACGCGCTACTTCGAGCGGAG
GCATCCGGAGCTTGCAGGATCGCCGCGGCTCCGGGCGTATATGCTCCGCATTGGTCTTGACCAACTCTAT
CAGAGCTTGGTTGACGGCAATTTCGATGATGCAGCTTGGGCGCAGGGTCGATGCGACGCAATCGTCCGAT
CCGGAGCCGGGACTGTCGGGCGTACACAAATCGCCCGCAGAAGCGCGGCCGTCTGGACCGATGGCTGTGT
AGAAGTACTCGCCGATAGTGGAAACCGACGCCCCAGCACTCGTCCGAGGGCAAAGGAAGGATCCGGCGCA
ACAAACTTCTCTCTGCTGAAACAAGCCGGAGATGTCGAAGAGAATCCTGGACCGATGCGTATCCCCGTAG
ATGCCAGCACGAGCCGCCGCTTCACGCCGCCTTCCACCGCGCTGAGCCCAGGCAAGATGAGCGAGGCGTT
GCCGCTGGGCGCCCCGGACGCCGGCGCTGCCCTGGCCGGCAAGCTGAGGAGCGGCGACCGCAGCATGGTG
GAGGTGCTGGCCGACCACCCGGGCGAGCTGGTGCGCACCGACAGCCCCAACTTCCTCTGCTCCGTGCTGC
CTACGCACTGGCGCTGCAACAAGACCCGGCCCATCGCTTTCAAGGTGGTGGCCCTAGGGGATGTTCCAGA
TGGCACTCTGGTCACTGTGATGGCTGGCAATGATGAAAACTACTCGGCTGAGCTGAGAAATGCTACCGCA
GCCATGAAGAACCAGGTTGCAAGATTTAATGACCTCAGGTTTGTCGGTCGAAGTGGAAGAGGGAAAAGCT
TCACTCTGACCATCACTGTCTTCACAAACCCACCGCAAGTCGCCACCTACCACAGAGCCATCAAAATCAC
AGTGGATGGGCCCCGAGAACCTCGAAGACATCGGCAGAAACTAGATGATCAGACCAAGCCCGGGAGCTTG
TCCTTTTCCGAGCGGCTCAGTGAACTGGAGCAGCTGCGGCGCACAGCCATGAGGGTCAGCCCACACCACC
CAGCCCCCACGCCCAACCCTCGTGCCTCCCTGAACCACTCCACTGCCTTTAACCCTCAGCCTCAGAGTCA
GATGCAGGATACAAGGCAGATCCAACCATCCCCACCGTGGTCCTACGATCAGTCCTACCAATACCTGGGA
TCCATTGCCTCTCCTTCTGTGCACCCAGCAACGCCCATTTCACCTGGACGTGCCAGCGGCATGACAACCC
TCTCTGCAGAACTTTCCAGTCGACTCTCAACGGCACCCGACCTGACAGCGTTCAGCGACCCGCGCCAGTT
CCCCGCGCTGCCCTCCATCTCCGACCCCCGCATGCACTATCCAGGCGCCTTCACCTACTCCCCGACGCCG
GTCACCTCGGGCATCGGCATCGGCATGTCGGCCATGGGCTCGGCCACGCGCTACCACACCTACCTGCCGC
CGCCCTACCCCGGCTCGTCGCAAGCGCAGGGAGGCCCGTTCCAAGCCAGCTCGCCCTCCTACCACCTGTA
CTACGGCGCCTCGGCCGGCTCCTACCAGTTCTCCATGGTGGGCGGCGAGCGCTCGCCGCCGCGCATCCTG
CCGCCCTGCACCAACGCCTCCACCGGCTCCGCGCTGCTCAACCCCAGCCTCCCGAACCAGAGCGACGTGG
TGGAGGCCGAGGGCAGCCACAGCAACTCCCCCACCAACATGGCGCCCTCCGCGCGCCTGGAGGAGGCCGT
GTGGAGGCCCTACTGACTAGCTAAGTTAGAACTATTTCCTGGCTGTTACGCGGCGCTCGCGTAACTACTG
ACGGGCTTGTTAAACAGTGAACCGCCCGCCCCACGACCCGCAGCGCCCGACCGAAAGGAGCGCACGACCC
CATGCATCGAACAAAAGAAAAGGGGGGACTGGAAGGGCTAATTCACTCCCAACGAAGACAAGATATCATA
ACTTCGTATAGCATACATTATACGAAGTTATCGTCTAGCTGGTCCGGACTGTACTGGGTCTCTCTGGTTA
GACCAGATCTGAGCCTGGGAGCTCTCTGGCTAACTAGGGAACCCACTGCTTAAGCCTCAATAAAGCTTGC
CTTGAGTGCTTCAAGTAGTGTGTGCCCGTCTGTTGTGTGACTCTGGTAACTAGAGATCCCTCAGACCCTT
TTAGTCAGTGTGGAAAATCTCTAGCAGGGCCCGTTTAAACCCGCTGATCAGCCTCGACTGTGCCTTCTAG
TTGCCAGCCATCTGTTGTTTGCCCCTCCCCCGTGCCTTCCTTGACCCTGGAAGGTGCCACTCCCACTGTC
CTTTCCTAATAAAATGAGGAAATTGCATCGCATTGTCTGAGTAGGTGTCATTCTATTCTGGGGGGTGGGG
TGGGGCAGGACAGCAAGGGGGAGGATTGGGAAGACAATAGCAGGCATGCTGGGGATGCGGTGGGCTCTAT
GGCTTCTGAGGCGGAAAGAACCAGCTGGGGCTCTAGGGGGTATCCCC
[124 nt withheld, positions 10548-10671]
C
[91 nt withheld, positions 10673-10763]
A
[49 nt withheld, positions 10765-10813]
CCTTTGACGTTGGAGTCCACGTTCTTTAATAGTGGACTCTTGTTCCAAACTG
